Addgene plasmid #215266: GB4652
Purpose: TU for the copper regulated expression of the flippase (FLP) recombinase.
Depositing lab: Diego Orzaez. Depositing organization: Instituto de Biologia Molecular y Celular de Plantas. Publication: A quantitative autonomous bioluminescence reporter system with a wide dynamic range for Plant Synthetic Biology. Calvache C, Vazquez-Vilar M, Moreno-Gimenez E, Orzaez D. Plant Biotechnol J. 2024 Jan;22(1):37-47. doi: 10.1111/pbi.14146. Epub 2023 Oct 26. PubMed 37882352.
Backbone
  Vector backbone: pDGB3_alpha2
  Backbone manufacturer: self-made; derived from pCambia1302 generated at the Cambia Institute
  Vector type: Synthetic Biology
Growth in bacteria
  Bacterial resistance: Kanamycin, 50 μg/mL
  Growth temperature: 37°C
  Growth strain: DH5alpha
  Copy number: High Copy
Gene/Insert
  Gene/Insert name: CBS:miniDFR:FLP:TNOS
  Species: Synthetic
  Mutation: BsaI and BsmBI sites removed
  Cloning method: Restriction Enzyme; 5′ cloning site BsaI (destroyed during cloning); 3′ cloning site BsaI (destroyed during cloning)
Terms and licenses: Academic/Nonprofit Terms; Industry Terms: Not Available to Industry
How to cite: GB4652 was a gift from Diego Orzaez (Addgene plasmid # 215266 ; http://n2t.net/addgene:215266 ; RRID:Addgene_215266)
