[The description below was written by a language model from this plasmid's Addgene catalogue record and pLannotate feature annotations shown in this document.]
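Description:
GB4652 is a GoldenBraid transcriptional unit assembled in the pDGB3_alpha2 binary vector, a self-made plant synthetic-biology backbone derived from pCambia1302. The 8.7 kb plasmid carries left and right T-DNA border repeats of the nopaline C58 type, so the cassette between them can be transferred into plant cells by Agrobacterium. Two replication systems are present: a high-copy ColE1/pUC-type origin with the pBR322 bom region for propagation in E. coli, and the pVS1 oriV with its RepA replication and StaA stability proteins for maintenance in Agrobacterium. Selection in bacteria is by kanamycin through an aph(3')-Ia gene located outside the T-DNA. The annotation shows no plant selectable marker within the borders.

The insert, CBS:miniDFR:FLP:TNOS, places FLP recombinase under a synthetic copper-responsive promoter. Four tandem short repeats annotated as fragments of the yeast CUP1 promoter correspond to the copper-binding-site (CBS) operator array, followed by a region the record names as a minimal DFR promoter, which the automated annotation does not pick up. The coding sequence matches FLPo, a nuclear-targeted thermostable FLP variant, and is split by the modified potato ST-LS1 IV2 intron, an element commonly used to prevent expression in bacteria while permitting it in plants. Transcription ends at the nopaline synthase terminator. Internal BsaI and BsmBI sites were removed for compatibility with Type IIS assembly, and the flanking BsaI cloning sites were destroyed on insertion. A copper-responsive transcriptional activator would be needed to drive the operator array, but none is encoded here, so it must presumably be supplied from another unit. The construct is intended for copper-induced FLP expression to trigger recombination at FRT sites in plant genetic circuits.
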