Features (pLannotate 1.2.2; 19 found; start..end, strand, type, name):
     17..62      +  promoter       CUP1 promoter (fragment): S. cerevisiae CUP1; inducible metallothionein promoter, regulated by Cu2+
     63..106     +  promoter       CUP1 promoter (fragment): S. cerevisiae CUP1; inducible metallothionein promoter, regulated by Cu2+
    107..150     +  promoter       CUP1 promoter (fragment): S. cerevisiae CUP1; inducible metallothionein promoter, regulated by Cu2+
    153..198     +  promoter       CUP1 promoter (fragment): S. cerevisiae CUP1; inducible metallothionein promoter, regulated by Cu2+
    359..1069    +  CDS            FLPo (fragment): nuclear-targeted site-specific recombinase FLPo is a mouse codon-optimized fusion between the SV40 nuclear localization signal and a thermostable version of the Saccharomyces cerevisiae site-specific recombinase FLP. Recombination occurs at FRT sequences.
   1069..1257    +  intron         IV2 intron: modified second intron of the potato ST-LS1 gene (Vancanneyt et al., 1990)
   1255..1846    +  CDS            FLPo (fragment): nuclear-targeted site-specific recombinase FLPo is a mouse codon-optimized fusion between the SV40 nuclear localization signal and a thermostable version of the Saccharomyces cerevisiae site-specific recombinase FLP. Recombination occurs at FRT sequences.
   1870..2122    +  terminator     NOS terminator: nopaline synthase terminator and poly(A) signal
   2243..2330    +  promoter       AmpR promoter (fragment): bla
   2359..2383    +  misc_feature   RB T-DNA repeat: right border repeat from nopaline C58 T-DNA
   2723..3124    +  CDS            Y4CG_SINFN (fragment): Protein inferred from homology: Swiss-Prot protein existence level 3. From Sinorhizobium fredii (strain NBRC 101917 / NGR234).
   3684..4313    +  CDS            pVS1 StaA: stability protein from the Pseudomonas plasmid pVS1 (Heeb et al., 2000)
   4742..5815    +  CDS            pVS1 RepA: replication protein from the Pseudomonas plasmid pVS1 (Heeb et al., 2000)
   5881..6075    +  rep_origin     pVS1 oriV: origin of replication for the Pseudomonas plasmid pVS1 (Heeb et al., 2000)
   6278..6317    +  CDS            rop (fragment): Rop protein, which maintains plasmids at low copy number; rop
   6419..6559    +  misc_feature   bom: basis of mobility region from pBR322
   6745..7333    -  rep_origin     ori: high-copy-number ColE1/pMB1/pBR322/pUC origin of replication
   7421..8236    -  CDS            KanR: aminoglycoside phosphotransferase; aph(3')-Ia; confers resistance to kanamycin in bacteria or G418 (Geneticin®) in eukaryotes
   8669..8693    +  misc_feature   LB T-DNA repeat: left border repeat from nopaline C58 T-DNA
>Addgene plasmid #215266 | GB4652 | addgene full sequence | sequence record 440570 | Addgene NGS Result
GGAGAGTGGTCTTGGGAGAGCGATGCGTCTTTTCCGATGAACCGTTCCAGCAAAAAAGACTAAGCGATGC
GTCTTTTCCGCTGAACCGTTCCAGCAAAAAAGACTAAGCGATGCGTCTTTTCCGCTGAACCGTTCCAGCA
AAAAAGACTAGGAGAGCGATGCGTCTTTTCCGCTGAACCGTTCCAGCAAAAAAGACTATCCCGTCCTAAT
ACCTCTACGTGCAAGCAGTATAAAAACAAAATACATAAACATAACTAAAATCTCATATCGTTGTAATTGT
CATATACTAGTGGTAATTAAGTCCAGTTACACTTAAGGTTAAATTTGCTGACTCTTTTTTACCTTTCATT
TCTGAAAAATGGCTCCTAAGAAGAAGAGGAAGGTGATGAGCCAGTTCGACATCCTGTGCAAGACCCCCCC
CAAGGTGCTGGTGCGGCAGTTCGTGGAGAGATTCGAGAGGCCCAGCGGCGAGAAGATCGCCAGCTGTGCC
GCCGAGCTGACCTACCTGTGCTGGATGATCACCCACAACGGCACCGCCATCAAGAGGGCCACCTTCATGA
GCTACAACACCATCATCAGCAACAGCCTGAGCTTCGACATCGTGAACAAGAGCCTGCAGTTCAAGTACAA
GACCCAGAAGGCCACCATCCTGGAGGCCAGCCTGAAGAAGCTGATCCCCGCCTGGGAGTTCACCATCATC
CCTTACAACGGCCAGAAGCACCAGAGCGACATCACCGACATCGTGTCCAGCCTGCAGCTGCAGTTCGAGA
GCAGCGAGGAGGCCGACAAGGGCAACAGCCACAGCAAGAAGATGCTGAAGGCCCTGCTGTCCGAGGGCGA
GAGCATCTGGGAGATCACCGAGAAGATCCTGAACAGCTTCGAGTACACCAGCAGGTTCACCAAGACCAAG
ACCCTGTACCAGTTCCTGTTCCTGGCCACATTCATCAACTGCGGCAGGTTCAGCGACATCAAGAACGTGG
ACCCCAAGAGCTTCAAGCTGGTGCAGAACAAGTACCTGGGCGTGATCATTCAGTGCCTGGTGACCGAGAC
TAAGACAAGCGTGTCCAGGTAAGTTTCTGCTTCTACCTTTGATATATATATAATAATTATCATTAATTAG
TAGTAATATAATATTTCAAATATTTTTTTCAAAATAAAAGAATGTAGTATATAGCAATTGCTTTTCTGTA
GTTTATAAGTGTGTATATTTTAATTTATAACTTTTCTAATATATGACCAAAATTTGTTGATGTGCAGGCA
CATCTACTTTTTCAGCGCCAGAGGCAGGATCGACCCCCTGGTGTACCTGGACGAGTTCCTGAGGAACAGC
GAGCCCGTGCTGAAGAGAGTGAACAGGACCGGCAACAGCAGCAGCAACAAGCAGGAGTACCAGCTGCTGA
AGGACAACCTGGTGCGCAGCTACAACAAGGCCCTGAAGAAGAACGCCCCCTACCCCATCTTCGCTATCAA
GAACGGCCCTAAGAGCCACATCGGCAGGCACCTGATGACCAGCTTTCTGAGCATGAAGGGCCTGACCGAG
CTGACAAACGTGGTGGGCAACTGGAGCGACAAGAGGGCCTCCGCCGTGGCCAGGACCACCTACACCCACC
AGATCACCGCCATCCCCGACCACTACTTCGCCCTGGTGTCCAGGTACTACGCCTACGACCCCATCAGCAA
GGAGATGATCGCCCTGAAGGACGAGACTAACCCCATCGAGGAGTGGCAGCACATCGAGCAGCTGAAGGGC
AGCGCCGAGGGCAGCATCAGATACCCCGCCTGGAACGGCATCATCAGCCAGGAGGTGCTGGACTACCTGA
GCAGCTACATCAACAGGCGGATCTGAGCTTGGAATGGATCTTCGATCCCGATCGTTCAAACATTTGGCAA
TAAAGTTTCTTAAGATTGAATCCTGTTGCCGGTCTTGCGACGATTATCATATAATTTCTGTTGAATTACG
TTAAGCATGTAATAATTAACATGTAATGCATGACGTTATTTATGAGATGGGTTTTTATGATTAGAGTCCC
GCAATTATACATTTAATACGCGATAGAAAACAAAATATAGCGCGCAAACTAGGATAAATTATCGCGCGCG
GTGTCATCTATGTTACTAGATCGGGAATTGCCAAGCTAATTCTTGAAGACGAAAGGGCCTCGTGATACGC
CTATTTTTATAGGTTAATGTCATGATAATAATGGTTTCTTAGACGTCAGGTGGCACTTTTCGGGGAAATG
TGCGCGGAACCCCTATTTGTTTATTTTTCTAAATACATTCAAATATGTATCCGCTCATGAGACAATAACC
CTGATAAATGCTTCAATAATGGGACCGACTCGCGCTTGAGACGAAGCTTGACAGGATATATTGGCGGGTA
AACCTAAGAGAAAAGAGCGTTTATTAGAATAATCGGATATTTAAAAGGGCGTGAAAAGGTTTATCCGTTC
GTCCATTTGTATGTGCATGCCAACCACAGGGTTCCCCTCGGGATCAAAGTACTTTGATCCAACCCCTCCG
CTGCTATAGTGCAGTCGGCTTCTGACGTTCAGTGCAGCCGTCATCTGAAAACGACATGTCGCACAAGTCC
TAAGTTACGCGACAGGCTGCCGCCCTGCCCTTTTCCTGGCGTTTTCTTGTCGCGTGTTTTAGTCGCATAA
AGTAGAATACTTGCGACTAGAACCGGAGACATTACGCCATGAACAAGAGCGCCGCCGCTGGCCTGCTGGG
CTATGCCCGCGTCAGCACCGACGACCAGGACTTGACCAACCAACGGGCCGAACTGCACGCGGCCGGCTGC
ACCAAGCTGTTTTCCGAGAAGATCACCGGCACCAGGCGCGACCGCCCGGAGCTGGCCAGGATGCTTGACC
ACCTACGCCCTGGCGACGTTGTGACAGTGACCAGGCTAGACCGCCTGGCCCGCAGCACCCGCGACCTACT
GGACATTGCCGAGCGCATCCAGGAGGCCGGCGCGGGCCTGCGTAGCCTGGCAGAGCCGTGGGCCGACACC
ACCACGCCGGCCGGCCGCATGGTGTTGACCGTGTTCGCCGGCATTGCCGAGTTCGAGCGTTCCCTAATCA
TCGACCGCACCCGGAGCGGGCGCGAGGCCGCCAAGGCCCGAGGCGTGAAGTTTGGCCCCCGCCCTACCCT
CACCCCGGCACAGATCGCGCACGCCCGCGAGCTGATCGACCAGGAAGGCCGCACCGTGAAAGAGGCGGCT
GCACTGCTTGGCGTGCATCGCTCGACCCTGTACCGCGCACTTGAGCGCAGCGAGGAAGTGACGCCCACCG
AGGCCAGGCGGCGCGGTGCCTTCCGTGAGGACGCATTGACCGAGGCCGACGCCCTGGCGGCCGCCGAGAA
TGAACGCCAAGAGGAACAAGCATGAAACCGCACCAGGACGGCCAGGACGAACCGTTTTTCATTACCGAAG
AGATCGAGGCGGAGATGATCGCGGCCGGGTACGTGTTCGAGCCGCCCGCGCACCTCTCAACCGTGCGGCT
GCATGAAATCCTGGCCGGTTTGTCTGATGCCAAGCTGGCGGCCTGGCCGGCCAGCTTGGCCGCTGAAGAA
ACCGAGCGCCGCCGTCTAAAAAGGTGATGTGTATTTGAGTAAAACAGCTTGCGTCATGCGGTCGCTGCGT
ATATGATGCGATGAGTAAATAAACAAATACGCAAGGGGAACGCATGAAGGTTATCGCTGTACTTAACCAG
AAAGGCGGGTCAGGCAAGACGACCATCGCAACCCATCTAGCCCGCGCCCTGCAACTCGCCGGGGCCGATG
TTCTGTTAGTCGATTCCGATCCCCAGGGCAGTGCCCGCGATTGGGCGGCCGTGCGGGAAGATCAACCGCT
AACCGTTGTCGGCATCGACCGCCCGACGATTGACCGCGACGTGAAGGCCATCGGCCGGCGCGACTTCGTA
GTGATCGACGGAGCGCCCCAGGCGGCGGACTTGGCTGTGTCCGCGATCAAGGCAGCCGACTTCGTGCTGA
TTCCGGTGCAGCCAAGCCCTTACGACATATGGGCCACCGCCGACCTGGTGGAGCTGGTTAAGCAGCGCAT
TGAGGTCACGGATGGAAGGCTACAAGCGGCCTTTGTCGTGTCGCGGGCGATCAAAGGCACGCGCATCGGC
GGTGAGGTTGCCGAGGCGCTGGCCGGGTACGAGCTGCCCATTCTTGAGTCCCGTATCACGCAGCGCGTGA
GCTACCCAGGCACTGCCGCCGCCGGCACAACCGTTCTTGAATCAGAACCCGAGGGCGACGCTGCCCGCGA
GGTCCAGGCGCTGGCCGCTGAAATTAAATCAAAACTCATTTGAGTTAATGAGGTAAAGAGAAAATGAGCA
AAAGCACAAACACGCTAAGTGCCGGCCGTCCGAGCGCACGCAGCAGCAAGGCTGCAACGTTGGCCAGCCT
GGCAGACACGCCAGCCATGAAGCGGGTCAACTTTCAGTTGCCGGCGGAGGATCACACCAAGCTGAAGATG
TACGCGGTACGCCAAGGCAAGACCATTACCGAGCTGCTATCTGAATACATCGCGCAGCTACCAGAGTAAA
TGAGCAAATGAATAAATGAGTAGATGAATTTTAGCGGCTAAAGGAGGCGGCATGGAAAATCAAGAACAAC
CAGGCACCGACGCCGTGGAATGCCCCATGTGTGGAGGAACGGGCGGTTGGCCAGGCGTAAGCGGCTGGGT
TGCCTGCCGGCCCTGCAATGGCACTGGAACCCCCAAGCCCGAGGAATCGGCGTGAGCGGTCGCAAACCAT
CCGGCCCGGTACAAATCGGCGCGGCGCTGGGTGATGACCTGGTGGAGAAGTTGAAGGCCGCGCAGGCCGC
CCAGCGGCAACGCATCGAGGCAGAAGCACGCCCCGGTGAATCGTGGCAAGCGGCCGCTGATCGAATCCGC
AAAGAATCCCGGCAACCGCCGGCAGCCGGTGCGCCGTCGATTAGGAAGCCGCCCAAGGGCGACGAGCAAC
CAGATTTTTTCGTTCCGATGCTCTATGACGTGGGCACCCGCGATAGTCGCAGCATCATGGACGTGGCCGT
TTTCCGTCTGTCGAAGCGTGACCGACGAGCTGGCGAGGTGATCCGCTACGAGCTTCCAGACGGGCACGTA
GAGGTTTCCGCAGGGCCGGCCGGCATGGCCAGTGTGTGGGATTACGACCTGGTACTGATGGCGGTTTCCC
ATCTAACCGAATCCATGAACCGATACCGGGAAGGGAAGGGAGACAAGCCCGGCCGCGTGTTCCGTCCACA
CGTTGCGGACGTACTCAAGTTCTGCCGGCGAGCCGATGGCGGAAAGCAGAAAGACGACCTGGTAGAAACC
TGCATTCGGTTAAACACCACGCACGTTGCCATGCAGCGTACGAAGAAGGCCAAGAACGGCCGCCTGGTGA
CGGTATCCGAGGGTGAAGCCTTGATTAGCCGCTACAAGATCGTAAAGAGCGAAACCGGGCGGCCGGAGTA
CATCGAGATCGAGCTAGCTGATTGGATGTACCGCGAGATCACAGAAGGCAAGAACCCGGACGTGCTGACG
GTTCACCCCGATTACTTTTTGATCGATCCCGGCATCGGCCGTTTTCTCTACCGCCTGGCACGCCGCGCCG
CAGGCAAGGCAGAAGCCAGATGGTTGTTCAAGACGATCTACGAACGCAGTGGCAGCGCCGGAGAGTTCAA
GAAGTTCTGTTTCACCGTGCGCAAGCTGATCGGGTCAAATGACCTGCCGGAGTACGATTTGAAGGAGGAG
GCGGGGCAGGCTGGCCCGATCCTAGTCATGCGCTACCGCAACCTGATCGAGGGCGAAGCATCCGCCGGTT
CCTAATGTACGGAGCAGATGCTAGGGCAAATTGCCCTAGCAGGGGAAAAAGGTCGAAAAGGACTCTTTCC
TGTGGATAGCACGTACATTGGGAACCCAAAGCCGTACATTGGGAACCGGAACCCGTACATTGGGAACCCA
AAGCCGTACATTGGGAACCGGTCACACATGTAAGTGACTGATATAAAAGAGAAAAAAGGCGATTTTTCCG
CCTAAAACTCTTTAAAACTTATTAAAACTCTTAAAACCCGCCTGGCCTGTGCATAACTGTCTGGCCAGCG
CACAGCCGAAGAGCTGCAAAAAGCGCCTACCCTTCGGTCGCTGCGCTCCCTACGCCCCGCCGCTTCGCGT
CGGCCTATCGCGGCCGCTGGCCGCTCAAAAATGGCTGGCCTACGGCCAGGCAATCTACCAGGGCGCGGAC
AAGCCGCGCCGTCGCCACTCGACCGCCGGCGCCCACATCAAGGCACCCTGCCTCGCGCGTTTCGGTGATG
ACGGTGAAAACCTCTGACACATGCAGCTCCCGGTGACGGTCACAGCTTGTCTGTAAGCGGATGCCGGGAG
CAGACAAGCCCGTCAGGGCGCGTCAGCGGGTGTTGGCGGGTGTCGGGGCGCAGCCATGACCCAGTCACGT
AGCGATAGCGGAGTGTATACTGGCTTAACTATGCGGCATCAGAGCAGATTGTACTGAGAGTGCACCATAT
GCGGTGTGAAATACCGCACAGATGCGTAAGGAGAAAATACCGCATCAGGCGCTCTTCCGCTTCCTCGCTC
ACTGACTCGCTGCGCTCGGTCGTTCGGCTGCGGCGAGCGGTATCAGCTCACTCAAAGGCGGTAATACGGT
TATCCACAGAATCAGGGGATAACGCAGGAAAGAACATGTGAGCAAAAGGCCAGCAAAAGGCCAGGAACCG
TAAAAAGGCCGCGTTGCTGGCGTTTTTCCATAGGCTCCGCCCCCCTGACGAGCATCACAAAAATCGACGC
TCAAGTCAGAGGTGGCGAAACCCGACAGGACTATAAAGATACCAGGCGTTTCCCCCTGGAAGCTCCCTCG
TGCGCTCTCCTGTTCCGACCCTGCCGCTTACCGGATACCTGTCCGCCTTTCTCCCTTCGGGAAGCGTGGC
GCTTTCTCATAGCTCACGCTGTAGGTATCTCAGTTCGGTGTAGGTCGTTCGCTCCAAGCTGGGCTGTGTG
CACGAACCCCCCGTTCAGCCCGACCGCTGCGCCTTATCCGGTAACTATCGTCTTGAGTCCAACCCGGTAA
GACACGACTTATCGCCACTGGCAGCAGCCACTGGTAACAGGATTAGCAGAGCGAGGTATGTAGGCGGTGC
TACAGAGTTCTTGAAGTGGTGGCCTAACTACGGCTACACTAGAAGGACAGTATTTGGTATCTGCGCTCTG
CTGAAGCCAGTTACCTTCGGAAAAAGAGTTGGTAGCTCTTGATCCGGCAAACAAACCACCGCTGGTAGCG
GTGGTTTTTTTGTTTGCAAGCAGCAGATTACGCGCAGAAAAAAAGGATCTCAAGAAGATCCTTTGATCTT
TTCTACGGGGTCTGACGCTCAGTGGAACGAAAACTCACGTTAAGGGATTTTGGTCATGCATTCTAGGTGA
TTAGAAAAACTCATCGAGCATCAAATGAAACTGCAATTTATTCATATCAGGATTATCAATACCATATTTT
TGAAAAAGCCGTTTCTGTAATGAAGGAGAAAACTCACCGAGGCAGTTCCATAGGATGGCAAGATCCTGGT
ATCGGTCTGCGATTCCGACTCGTCCAACATCAATACAACCTATTAATTTCCCCTCGTCAAAAATAAGGTT
ATCAAGTGAGAAATCACCATGAGTGACGACTGAATCCGGTGAGAATGGCAAAAGTTTATGCATTTCTTTC
CAGACTTGTTCAACAGGCCAGCCATTACGCTCGTCATCAAAATCACTCGCATCAACCAAACCGTTATTCA
TTCGTGATTGCGCCTGAGCGAGTCGAAATACGCGATCGCTGTTAAAAGGACAATTACAAACAGGAATCGA
ATGCAACCGGCGCAGGAACACTGCCAGCGCATCAACAATATTTTCACCTGAATCAGGATATTCTTCTAAT
ACCTGGAATGCTGTTTTCCCTGGGATCGCAGTGGTGAGTAACCATGCATCATCAGGAGTACGGATAAAAT
GCTTGATGGTCGGAAGAGGCATAAATTCCGTCAGCCAGTTTAGTCTGACCATCTCATCTGTAACATCATT
GGCAACGCTACCTTTGCCATGTTTCAGAAACAACTCTGGCGCATCGGGCTTCCCATACAATCGGTAGATT
GTCGCACCTGATTGCCCGACATTATCGCGAGCCCATTTATACCCATATAAATCAGCATCCATGTTGGAAT
TTAATCGCGGCCTTGAGCAAGACGTTTCCCGTTGAATATGGCTCATAACAGAACTTATTATTTCCTTCCT
CTTTTCTACAGTATTTAAAGATACCCCAAGAAGCTAATTATAACAAGACGAACTCCAATTCACTGTTCCT
TGCATTCTAAAACCTTAAATACCAGAAAACAGCTTTTTCAAAGTTGTTTTCAAAGTTGGCGTATAACATA
GTATCGACGGAGCCGATTTTGAAACCGCGGTGATCACAGGCAGCAACGCTCTGTCATCGTTACAATCAAC
ATGCTACCCTCCGCGAGATCATCCGTGTTTCAAACCCGGCAGCTTAGTTGCCGTTCTTCCGAATAGCATC
GGTAACATGAGCAAAGTCTGCCGCCTTACAACGGCTCTCCCGCTGACGCCGTCCCGGACTGATGGGCTGC
CTGTATCGAGTGGTGATTTTGTGCCGAGCTGCCGGTCGGGGAGCTGTTGGCTGGCTGGTGGCAGGATATA
TTGTGGTGTAAACATAACAAGCTTCGTCTCAGTCA
